Addgene plasmid #48821: pGGB003
Purpose: Provides a default dummy as GreenGate N-terminal tag module.
Depositing lab: Jan Lohmann. Depositing organization: Universitaet Heidelberg. Publication: GreenGate - A Novel, Versatile, and Efficient Cloning System for Plant Transgenesis. Lampropoulos A, Sutikovic Z, Wenzl C, Maegele I, Lohmann JU, Forner J. PLoS One. 2013 Dec 20;8(12):e83043. doi: 10.1371/journal.pone.0083043. PubMed 24376629.
Backbone
  Vector backbone: pUC19
  Backbone size w/o insert (bp): 2686
  Vector type: Golden Gate compatible cloning vector
Growth in bacteria
  Bacterial resistance: Ampicillin, 100 μg/mL
  Growth temperature: 37°C
  Growth strain: DH5alpha
  Copy number: High Copy
Gene/Insert
  Gene/Insert name: B-Dummy
  Species: Synthetic
  Insert size (bp): 24
  Cloning method: Unknown
Terms and licenses: Academic/Nonprofit Terms; Industry Terms: Not Available to Industry
Depositor comments: This plasmid is designed for Golden Gate cloning using the BsaI enzyme. Plasmid Features (listed as bp in full plasmid sequence): BsaI site #1 = 2241-2251bp B-dummy = 2252-2275bp BsaI site #2 = 2276-2286bp
How to cite: pGGB003 was a gift from Jan Lohmann (Addgene plasmid # 48821 ; http://n2t.net/addgene:48821 ; RRID:Addgene_48821)
