[The description below was written by a language model from this plasmid's Addgene catalogue record and pLannotate feature annotations shown in this document.]
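Description:
pGGB003 is an entry module from the GreenGate system, a Golden Gate-based toolkit for assembling plant transformation constructs. It is built on a pUC19 backbone and is a small plasmid (about 2.7 kb in the sequenced record) that is maintained in E. coli at high copy through the ColE1/pUC-type origin. Selection is with ampicillin, through the β-lactamase gene driven by its own bla promoter. The feature table also picks up typical pUC19 remnants. These include a short lacI fragment, the CAP binding site, lac promoter and operator, a lacZα fragment, and partial bom and rop annotations, all of which are backbone leftovers rather than functional payload.

The insert is the "B-Dummy", a synthetic 24 bp sequence that fills the N-terminal tag position (the B module) in a GreenGate assembly. According to the depositor's notes, it is bracketed directly by two BsaI recognition sites. Digestion with this type IIS enzyme therefore releases the dummy as a fragment whose overhangs let it ligate in order with the neighbouring modules in a one-pot Golden Gate reaction. SP6 and T7 promoters lie just outside the BsaI sites and face inward toward the insert. The record does not assign them a purpose, although such sites commonly serve as sequencing primer landing points.

The plasmid is used as a default placeholder. When a construct does not need an N-terminal tag, pGGB003 supplies a short spacer in that slot so the assembly can still be completed. The record does not describe the sequence content of the dummy beyond its length and synthetic origin.
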