Features (pLannotate 1.2.2; 12 found; start..end, strand, type, name):
     96..200     +  promoter       AmpR promoter: bla
    201..1061    +  CDS            AmpR: β-lactamase; bla; confers resistance to ampicillin, carbenicillin, and related antibiotics
   1232..1820    +  rep_origin     ori: high-copy-number ColE1/pMB1/pBR322/pUC origin of replication
   2003..2095    +  CDS            lacI (fragment): lac repressor; lacI; The lac repressor binds to the lac operator to inhibit transcription in E. coli. This inhibition can be relieved by adding lactose or isopropyl-β-D-thiogalactopyranoside (IPTG).
   2108..2129    +  protein_bind   CAP binding site: CAP binding activates transcription in the presence of cAMP. E. coli catabolite activator protein
   2144..2174    +  promoter       lac promoter: promoter for the E. coli lac operon
   2182..2198    +  protein_bind   lac operator: The lac repressor binds to the lac operator to inhibit transcription in E. coli. This inhibition can be relieved by adding lactose or isopropyl-β-D-thiogalactopyranoside (IPTG). lac repressor encoded by lacI
   2212..2230    +  promoter       SP6 promoter: promoter for bacteriophage SP6 RNA polymerase
   2297..2315    -  promoter       T7 promoter: promoter for bacteriophage T7 RNA polymerase
   2317..2469    +  CDS            lacZα (fragment): LacZα fragment of β-galactosidase; lacZ fragment
   2475..2574    -  misc_feature   bom (fragment): basis of mobility region from pBR322
   2676..1       -  CDS            rop (fragment) (across the origin): Rop protein, which maintains plasmids at low copy number; rop
>Addgene plasmid #48821 | pGGB003 | depositor full sequence | sequence record 71210 | Full Sequence
GACGAAAGGGCCTCGTGATACGCCTATTTTTATAGGTTAATGTCATGATAATAATGGTTTCTTAGACGTC
AGGTGGCACTTTTCGGGGAAATGTGCGCGGAACCCCTATTTGTTTATTTTTCTAAATACATTCAAATATG
TATCCGCTCATGAGACAATAACCCTGATAAATGCTTCAATAATATTGAAAAAGGAAGAGTATGAGTATTC
AACATTTCCGTGTCGCCCTTATTCCCTTTTTTGCGGCATTTTGCCTTCCTGTTTTTGCTCACCCAGAAAC
GCTGGTGAAAGTAAAAGATGCTGAAGATCAGTTGGGTGCACGAGTGGGTTACATCGAACTGGATCTCAAC
AGCGGTAAGATCCTTGAGAGTTTTCGCCCCGAAGAACGTTTTCCAATGATGAGCACTTTTAAAGTTCTGC
TATGTGGCGCGGTATTATCCCGTATTGACGCCGGGCAAGAGCAACTCGGTCGCCGCATACACTATTCTCA
GAATGACTTGGTTGAGTACTCACCAGTCACAGAAAAGCATCTTACGGATGGCATGACAGTAAGAGAATTA
TGCAGTGCTGCCATAACCATGAGTGATAACACTGCGGCCAACTTACTTCTGACAACGATCGGAGGACCGA
AGGAGCTAACCGCTTTTTTGCACAACATGGGGGATCATGTAACTCGCCTTGATCGTTGGGAACCGGAGCT
GAATGAAGCCATACCAAACGACGAGCGTGACACCACGATGCCTGTAGCAATGGCAACAACGTTGCGCAAA
CTATTAACTGGCGAACTACTTACTCTAGCTTCCCGGCAACAATTAATAGACTGGATGGAGGCGGATAAAG
TTGCAGGACCACTTCTGCGCTCGGCCCTTCCGGCTGGCTGGTTTATTGCTGATAAATCTGGAGCCGGTGA
GCGTGGCTCTCGAGGTATCATTGCAGCACTGGGGCCAGATGGTAAGCCCTCCCGTATCGTAGTTATCTAC
ACGACGGGGAGTCAGGCAACTATGGATGAACGAAATAGACAGATCGCTGAGATAGGTGCCTCACTGATTA
AGCATTGGTAACTGTCAGACCAAGTTTACTCATATATACTTTAGATTGATTTAAAACTTCATTTTTAATT
TAAAAGGATCTAGGTGAAGATCCTTTTTGATAATCTCATGACCAAAATCCCTTAACGTGAGTTTTCGTTC
CACTGAGCGTCAGACCCCGTAGAAAAGATCAAAGGATCTTCTTGAGATCCTTTTTTTCTGCGCGTAATCT
GCTGCTTGCAAACAAAAAAACCACCGCTACCAGCGGTGGTTTGTTTGCCGGATCAAGAGCTACCAACTCT
TTTTCCGAAGGTAACTGGCTTCAGCAGAGCGCAGATACCAAATACTGTTCTTCTAGTGTAGCCGTAGTTA
GGCCACCACTTCAAGAACTCTGTAGCACCGCCTACATACCTCGCTCTGCTAATCCTGTTACCAGTGGCTG
CTGCCAGTGGCGATAAGTCGTGTCTTACCGGGTTGGACTCAAGACGATAGTTACCGGATAAGGCGCAGCG
GTCGGGCTGAACGGGGGGTTCGTGCACACAGCCCAGCTTGGAGCGAACGACCTACACCGAACTGAGATAC
CTACAGCGTGAGCTATGAGAAAGCGCCACGCTTCCCGAAGGGAGAAAGGCGGACAGGTATCCGGTAAGCG
GCAGGGTCGGAACAGGAGAGCGCACGAGGGAGCTTCCAGGGGGAAACGCCTGGTATCTTTATAGTCCTGT
CGGGTTTCGCCACCTCTGACTTGAGCGTCGATTTTTGTGATGCTCGTCAGGGGGGCGGAGCCTATGGAAA
AACGCCAGCAACGCGGCCTTTTTACGGTTCCTGGCCTTTTGCTGGCCTTTTGCTCACATGTTCTTTCCTG
CGTTATCCCCTGATTCTGTGGATAACCGTATTACCGCCTTTGAGTGAGCTGATACCGCTCGCCGCAGCCG
AACGACCGAGCGCAGCGAGTCAGTGAGCGAGGAAGCGGAAGAGCGCCCAATACGCAAACCGCCTCTCCCC
GCGCGTTGGCCGATTCATTAATGCAGCTGGCACGACAGGTTTCCCGACTGGAAAGCGGGCAGTGAGCGCA
ACGCAATTAATGTGAGTTAGCTCACTCATTAGGCACCCCAGGCTTTACACTTTATGCTTCCGGCTCGTAT
GTTGTGTGGAATTGTGAGCGGATAACAATTTCACACGAGCTATTTAGGTGACACTATAGAAGTGAAGCTT
GGTCTCAAACAGTATTCAGTCGACTGGTACCAACAGGCTTGAGACCGAATTCTCGCCCTATAGTGAGTCG
TATTACCTGGCCGTCGTTTTACAACGTCGTGACTGGGAAAACCCTGGCGTTACCCAACTTAATCGCCTTG
CAGCACATCCCCCTTTCGCCAGCTGGCGTAATAGCGAAGAGGCCCGCACCGATCGCCCTTCCCAACAGTT
GCGCAGCCTGAATGGCGAATGGCGCCTGATGCGGTATTTTCTCCTTACGCATCTGTGCGGTATTTCACAC
CGCATATGGTGCACTCTCAGTACAATCTGCTCTGATGCCGCATAGTTAAGCCAGCCCCGACACCCGCCAA
CACCCGCTGACGCGCCCTGACGGGCTTGTCTGCTCCCGGCATCCGCTTACAGACAAGCTGTGACCGTCTC
CGGGAGCTGCATGTGTCAGAGGTTTTCACCGTCATCACCGAAACGCGCGA
