>Addgene plasmid #48821 | pGGB003 | depositor partial sequence | sequence record 71211 | B-Dummy
GTATTCAGTCGACTGGTACCAACA
