>Addgene plasmid #48821 | pGGB003 | addgene partial sequence | sequence record 72377 | Lac-promoter 5'-CACTTTATGCTTCCGGCTCG-3'
CACGAGCTATTTAGGTGACACTATAGAAGTGAAGCTTGGTCTCAAACAGTATTCAGTCGACTGGTACCAA
CAGGCTTGAGACCGAATTCTCGCCCTATAGTGAGTCGTATTACCTGGCCGTCGTTTTACAACGTCGTGAC
TGGGAAAACCCTGGCGTTACCCAACTTAATCGCCTTGCAGCACATCCCCCTTTCGCCAGCTGGCGTAATA
GCGAAGAGGCCCGCACCGATCGCCCTTCCCAACAGTTGCGCAGCCTGAATGGCGAATGGCGCCTGATGCG
GTATTTTCTCCTTACGCATCTGTGCGGTATTTCACACCGCATATGGTGCACTCTCAGTACAATCTGCTCT
GATGCCGCATAGTTAAGCCAGCCCCGACACCCGCCAACACCCGCTGACGCGCCCTGACGGGCTTGTCTGC
TCCCGGCATCCGCTTACAGACAAGCTGTGACCGTCTCCGGGAGCTGCATGTGTCAGAGGTTTTCACCGTC
ATCACCGAAACGCGCGAGACGAAAGGGCCTCGTGATACGCCTATTTTTATAGGTTAATGTCATGATAATA
ATGGTTTCTTAGACGTCAGGTGGCACTTTTCGGGGAAATGTGCGCGGAACCCCTATTTGTTTATTTTTCT
AAATACATTCAAATATGTATCCGCTCATGAGACAATAACCCTGATAAATGCTTCAATAATATTGAAAAAG
GAAGAGTATGAGTATTCAACATTTCCGTGTCGCCCTTATTCCCTTTTTTGCGGCATTTTGCCTTCCTGTT
TTTGCTCACCCAGAAACGCTGGTGAAAGTAAAAGATGCTGAAGATCAGTTGGGTGCACGAGTGGGTTACA
TCGAACTGGATCTCAACAGCGGTAAGATCCTTGAGAGTTTTC
